Addgene plasmid #99320: STARR-seq luciferase INF enhancer vector_ORI_IFI27
Purpose: Luciferase validation vector with IFI27 enhancer inserted downstream of the reporter gene. The candidate's enhancer activity is reflected by luciferase activity
Depositing lab: Alexander Stark. Depositing organization: Research Institute of Molecular Pathology (IMP). Publication: Resolving systematic errors in widely used enhancer activity assays in human cells. Muerdter F, Boryn LM, Woodfin AR, Neumayr C, Rath M, Zabidi MA, Pagani M, Haberle V, Kazmar T, Catarino RR, Schernhuber K, Arnold CD, Stark A. Nat Methods. 2017 Dec 11. pii: nmeth.4534. doi: 10.1038/nmeth.4534. PubMed 29256496.
Backbone
  Vector backbone: STARR-seq luciferase INF enhancer vector_ORI
  Backbone manufacturer: Promega
  Backbone size w/o insert (bp): 3983
  Vector type: Mammalian Expression, Luciferase ; STARR-seq Luciferase validation vector
Growth in bacteria
  Bacterial resistance: Ampicillin, 100 μg/mL
  Growth temperature: 37°C
  Growth strain: DH5alpha
  Copy number: High Copy
Gene/Insert
  Gene/Insert name: enhancer; chr14: 94575894-94578286
  Species: H. sapiens (human)
  Insert size (bp): 2393
  Cloning method: Gibson Cloning
Terms and licenses: Academic/Nonprofit Terms; Industry Terms: Not Available to Industry
Depositor comments: This vector has the IFI27 enhancer cloned downstream of the reporter gene; The origin of replication (ORI) substitutes the core promoter . Please see bioRxiv for preprint article. Posted 17 July 2017. DOI: 10.1101/164590
How to cite: STARR-seq luciferase INF enhancer vector_ORI_IFI27 was a gift from Alexander Stark (Addgene plasmid # 99320 ; http://n2t.net/addgene:99320 ; RRID:Addgene_99320)
