[The description below was written by a language model from this plasmid's Addgene catalogue record and pLannotate feature annotations shown in this document.]
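Description:
STARR-seq luciferase INF enhancer vector_ORI_IFI27 is a mammalian luciferase reporter plasmid of about 6.4 kb. It is built on a Promega-derived backbone and is used to validate individual enhancer candidates identified in STARR-seq screens. It is maintained in E. coli as a high-copy plasmid through a ColE1/pUC-type origin and selected with ampicillin via the β-lactamase gene (AmpR), of which the annotation finds the full coding sequence and a fragment of its promoter.

The reporter is the synthetic firefly luciferase gene luc2, with an SV40 polyadenylation signal annotated nearby. According to the depositor's comments there is no conventional minimal core promoter. Instead, the bacterial origin of replication (ORI) takes that role, and the feature table is consistent with this, placing the ColE1 origin directly next to the luciferase coding sequence with no separate promoter annotated. The insert is a 2,393 bp human genomic fragment from chromosome 14 at the IFI27 locus, introduced by Gibson cloning downstream of the reporter gene. A short match to the IFI27 coding sequence within this region agrees with its genomic origin, since IFI27 is an interferon-inducible gene. The small fragments annotated as TcR flanking the insert, and those annotated as RSF ori and SV40 large T antigen, are probably partial matches to residual backbone or cloning sequences rather than functional elements.

In use, the plasmid is transfected into human cells and luciferase output serves as a readout of the enhancer activity of the IFI27 fragment. The vector name suggests it functions as an interferon-responsive enhancer example, although the record does not describe specific assay conditions.
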