Features (pLannotate 1.2.2; 10 found; start..end, strand, type, name):
    345..1205    -  CDS            AmpR: β-lactamase confers resistance to ampicillin, carbenicillin, and related antibiotics
   1206..1247    -  promoter       AmpR promoter (fragment): bla
   1265..1390    +  rep_origin     RSF ori (fragment): Plasmids containing the RSF 1030 origin of replication can be propagated in E. coli cells that contain additional plasmids with compatible origins.
   1389..1454    -  CDS            TcR (fragment): tetracycline efflux protein; tet; confers resistance to tetracycline
   1623..1712    -  CDS            IFI27 (fragment): IFI27_HUMAN - Experimental evidence at protein level: Swiss-Prot protein existence level 1. Probable adapter protein involved in different biological processes (PubMed:22427340, PubMed:27194766). Part of the signaling pathways that lead to apoptosis (PubMed:18330707, PubMed:27673746, PubMed:24970806). Involved in type-I interferon-induced apoptosis characterized by a rapid and robust release of cytochrome C from the mitochondria and activation of BAX and caspases 2, 3, 6, 8 and 9 (PubMed:18330707, PubMed:27673746). Also functions in TNFSF10-induced apoptosis (PubMed:24970806). May also have a
   3848..3914    -  CDS            TcR (fragment): tetracycline efflux protein; tet; confers resistance to tetracycline
   3930..3998    +  CDS            large T antigen (fragment): large T antigen from SV40 (simian virus 40)
   4021..4142    +  polyA_signal   SV40 poly(A) signal: SV40 polyadenylation signal
   4186..5838    -  CDS            luciferase: firefly luciferase synthetic luc2 version of the luciferase gene
   5943..155     +  rep_origin     ori (across the origin): high-copy-number ColE1/pMB1/pBR322/pUC origin of replication
>Addgene plasmid #99320 | STARR-seq luciferase INF enhancer vector_ORI_IFI27 | addgene full sequence | sequence record 193160 | Addgene NGS Result
GGTATCCGGTAAGCGGCAGGGTCGGAACAGGAGAGCGCACGAGGGAGCTTCCAGGGGGAAACGCCTGGTA
TCTTTATAGTCCTGTCGGGTTTCGCCACCTCTGACTTGAGCGTCGATTTTTGTGATGCTCGTCAGGGGGG
CGGAGCCTATGGAAAAACGCCAGCAACGCGGCCTTTTTACGGTTCCTGGCCTTTTGCTGGCCTTTTGCTC
ACATGTCATGAGATTATCAAAAAGGATCTTCACCTAGATCCTTTTAAATTAAAAATGAAGTTTTAAATCA
ATCTAAAGTATATATGAGTAAACTTGGTCTGACAGCGGCCGCAAATGCTAAACCACTGCAGTGGTTACCA
GTGCTTGATCAGTGAGGCACCGATCTCAGCGATCTGCCTATTTCGTTCGTCCATAGTGGCCTGACTCCCC
GTCGTGTAGATCACTACGATTCGTGAGGGCTTACCATCAGGCCCCAGCGCAGCAATGATGCCGCGAGAGC
CGCGTTCACCGGCCCCCGATTTGTCAGCAATGAACCAGCCAGCAGGGAGGGCCGAGCGAAGAAGTGGTCC
TGCTACTTTGTCCGCCTCCATCCAGTCTATGAGCTGCTGTCGTGATGCTAGAGTAAGAAGTTCGCCAGTG
AGTAGTTTCCGAAGAGTTGTGGCCATTGCTACTGGCATCGTGGTATCACGCTCGTCGTTCGGTATGGCTT
CGTTCAACTCTGGTTCCCAGCGGTCAAGCCGGGTCACATGATCACCCATATTATGAAGAAATGCAGTCAG
CTCCTTAGGGCCTCCGATCGTTGTCAGAAGTAAGTTGGCCGCGGTGTTGTCGCTCATGGTAATGGCAGCA
CTACACAATTCTCTTACCGTCATGCCATCCGTAAGATGCTTTTCCGTGACCGGCGAGTACTCAACCAAGT
CGTTTTGTGAGTAGTGTATACGGCGACCAAGCTGCTCTTGCCCGGCGTCTATACGGGACAACACCGCGCC
ACATAGCAGTACTTTGAAAGTGCTCATCATCGGGAATCGTTCTTCGGGGCGGAAAGACTCAAGGATCTTG
CCGCTATTGAGATCCAGTTCGATATAGCCCACTCTTGCACCCAGTTGATCTTCAGCATCTTTTACTTTCA
CCAGCGTTTCGGGGTGTGCAAAAACAGGCAAGCAAAATGCCGCAAAGAAGGGAATGAGTGCGACACGAAA
ATGTTGGATGCTCATACTCGTCCTTTTTCAATATTATTGAAGCATTTATCAGGGTTACTAGTACGTCTCT
CAAGACATGTTCTTTCCTGCGTTATCCCCTGATTCTGTGGATAACCGTATTACCGCCTTTGAGTGAGCTG
ATACCGCTCGCCGCAGCCGAACGACCGAGCGCAGCGAGTCAGTGAGCGAGGAAGCGGAAGAGCGCTGCCG
GCACCTGTCCTACGAGTTGCATGATAAAGAAGACAGTCATAAGTGCGGCGACGACCCTCCCAGATGGAAA
GTTAGGGTGGACGCCTGCTGTGAGAAGACAGGACAGGGCAGCAAGGCTGCGGGTGTCCCCCATTTTCTCT
CCCACGGGTCCCTGGACAGGACCCCCGCCCTTCCCAGCAGCCTCCTCGCCCCCAGCACCAGCCCCTCCCA
GGAACACTCACCCAGGGGCAAAACTACGGCAGAGCCAGAGGCCACCCTGACCACTTTGGCCACACTGGTC
ACTGCTGATGAGGTGAGAGCAGAGGCCTCCATGCCTGCTCGGGTTAATTCCGTGGCCTAGAGAGTAAGAG
ATCCTCAACTTCAGCCAGACCTGCCGAAGGGATGGAGCTCTGAGGACGGGATGGGCACACAACCTGACTT
GCTTCCCACTGTCCTGAAAAATGTGACGGGCTCCAGGGGGCTAGGGAGGCTGCTCTGAGCTTGTGGAGCA
GCAGGCCTTGAAAGGATCCTGGGGTGAGGGAGGGAGGGATGTTGGGGAGTTGGGGCTACCAAAGGACCTG
TGTTAGGTCAGGGCCCTGAGGGACTTTATTTCCCCAGGGGGGCTGCTTTCTTTCTCCTGAAAGTCCCAGC
GCCAATGTCTTAGACACTTCCGGGACTCCCTTATCTCTCCACGGAGCAATTGAAAAAGCACCAAAACTAA
GAAATCAGAACCAATCGCATTTTTAAGGCATATACAGCAGGCGAGGTGCCTGCTCTTATGTAATCTCCTC
ACTAACGTGAAAAAGATGGGACCCTCCTCCTCCGCATGTTACAGATGAGGGAGCGCGATCTGGCTCAGTG
ATTTGCTCCAGGTCAGAAGCTTTCCATAGGGAAGCAACACCCCGCCCAGGCATGGACTTGCAATGGCTTC
GACTTGGTTCCTCCTAACACTTATCTCTTCCCCTTGCCCACTTTACCCCAAGCCGCCCTCAAGGCCTGAG
GAAAACCTGGGCAAGGACAAAGCTAATTGTCCTTACATTCCAGAGTCCAGGGACAGGTGGGGCTCGAGTC
CCTTCCCATCTGAGGCTCCCTGATGAGAACAAAAACACCGGGCAGAGAGTGGATGCTTAAGGCCTCCCCT
CCGCTCCCTGAGCCCACAGCCCACCCAAGGTCCGGGGCCACGGGAAGGGTAGCTCCTGCCCACCCTCCCA
GTCTTACCCAAAGAAGGAGAGTTCCTGAGAATGTGAAGCTGACCTCACCGTCTTAAGCTTGGATGTGTTC
CCAAAGGGTGTGATCCCAGGCCTTTTAAGCAGCTCCACCCCGACTGAAGCACTGCCCCTTGACACAGGCA
ACAAATGAGATAGGTTTCATTTTCCAGGAAACCGAAACTGCAGACATCTTTCTCCCCTCATGCGCAGTCC
AGAGGAAAATTCAGTTATTTACAGAAATAGGATTTGCCCATGGCATCAGTCATTGTCAGTTAATATAAAA
TGCTTTGTCATTTAATTCAAGGATGGGAGTGTGCTCTACGCAGAATGAAGTCACAAGAAGTAAGATCAAA
GTTCTATAATAAAATGATAAATATTACTTTCTAATGAAGAAGGTGATTTTCAGAATAATAGTAGTCCTTG
CGATAGGCAGATGTTCCGTTTTTCAAAAAAAGTCTCAACTGAAGGCCCACTGTGCTAGATACTGACTAGG
CACTGGGACAGGACTGTAAACAAAACAGACCAAAATATCCATCCTCACAGAGTTTACCAGCAATGGGGGC
AAACTAAACATAATAAATAACTAAATGTATAGAATGTTATTTGATGAAGCGCTAAAGCAAAAGGAGGTGA
AGCAGTGACCTAGGCAGAATTATGGGGGGGCAGTCATTCCAGGTGGAGGCCACAGCAGTGGCAGAGCCCG
TGTGGCAGGAGCAGCAAGGGGGCCAGTGTGGCCTCAGCAGGTGGGCAGGGGAGAGAGGCAGGAGGTGAAC
TCAGAGTTTAACAGGGATCCAGGCCCTGTGAGGCCACAAAAGCACTGCAAGGACTTGATCTTGTGTCCTG
AAGCCATTGCAGGGGATTATCATCTATACCTTTTTGGGGAAAGGGAGATGAAGCTGAGAAATGACACAGT
CAGGCTCACTCTGCAGCTGCTTTGAGAACAGGCGGAAGAGAAAGCACCAGGTCCTGGAATGTACATTTAA
ATCTTCCACATGAGTAGTGTGCGAGTTGTAAGATTCAAAATGGAGTCACTTGGGTAAAACCTCAGCAGAC
AGAGCCAGCAAGGCTTTAATGGGAGGGCTCTCACGCAAGATGAGGCTCTCCCGTTTGCCTGCTAACAGGA
ACTATCACAAGAAATGTTTCCAAACTGCAGCTTATCACATGGGCCACACAAGGACAGCTAGAAGCACAGG
GAGAGCGAGCCAGTTATGCAAAAACACTTGCCTGGCACAGTGTCTCACAAACCCAATCCAAAACTGCTAG
TCATGCCCCGCGCCCACCGGAAGGAGCTGACTGGGTTGAAGGCTCTCAAGGGCATCGGTCGACGGATCCT
TATCGATTTTACCACATTTGTAGAGGTTTTACTTGCTTTAAAAAACCTCCCACACCTCCCCCTGAACCTG
AAACATAAAATGAATGCAATTGTTGTTGTTAACTTGTTTATTGCAGCTTATAATGGTTACAAATAAAGCA
ATAGCATCACAAATTTCACAAATAAAGCATTTTTTTCACTGCATTCTAGTTGTGGTTTGTCCAAACTCAT
CAATGTATCTTATCATGTCTGCTCGAAGCGGCCGGCCGCCCCGACTCTAGAATTATTACACGGCGATCTT
GCCGCCCTTCTTGGCCTTAATGAGAATCTCGCGGATCTTGCGGGCGTCCAACTTGCCGGTCAGTCCTTTA
GGCACCTCGTCCACGAACACAACACCACCGCGCAGCTTCTTGGCGGTTGTAACCTGGCTGGCCACATAGT
CCACGATCTCCTTCTCGGTCATGGTTTTACCGTGTTCCAGCACGACGACTGCGGCGGGCAGCTCGCCGGC
ATCGTCGTCGGGCAGGCCGGCGACCCCGGCGTCGAAGATGTTGGGGTGTTGCAGCAGGATGCTCTCCAGT
TCGGCTGGGGCTACCTGGTAGCCCTTGTATTTGATCAGGCTCTTCAGCCGGTCCACGATGAAGAAGTGCT
CGTCCTCGTCCCAGTAGGCGATGTCGCCGCTGTGCAGCCAGCCGTCCTTGTCGATGAGAGCGTTTGTAGC
CTCGGGGTTGTTAACGTAGCCGCTCATGATCATGGGGCCACGGACGCACAGCTCGCCGCGCTGGTTCACA
CCCAGTGTCTTACCGGTGTCCAAGTCCACCACCTTAGCCTCGAAGAAGGGCACCACCTTGCCTACTGCGC
CAGGCTTGTCGTCCCCTTCGGGGGTGATCAGAATGGCGCTGGTTGTTTCTGTCAGGCCGTAGCCCTGGCG
GATGCCTGGTAGGTGGAAGCGTTTGGCCACGGCCTCACCTACCTCCTTGCTGAGCGGCGCCCCGCCGCTG
GCGATCTCGTGCAAGTTGCTTAGGTCGTACTTGTCGATGAGAGTGCTCTTAGCGAAGAAGCTAAATAGTG
TGGGCACCAGCAGGGCAGATTGAATCTTATAGTCTTGCAAGCTGCGCAAGAATAGCTCCTCCTCGAAGCG
GTACATGAGCACGACCCGAAAGCCGCAGATCAAGTAGCCCAGCGTGGTGAACATGCCGAAGCCGTGGTGA
AATGGCACCACGCTGAGGATAGCGGTGTCGGGGATGATCTGGTTGCCGAAGATGGGGTCGCGGGCATGAC
TGAATCGGACACAAGCGGTGCGGTGCGGTAGGGCTACGCCCTTGGGCAATCCGGTACTGCCACTACTGTT
CATGATCAGGGCGATGGTTTTGTCCCGGTCGAAGCTCTCGGGCACGAAGTCGTACTCGTTGAAGCCGGGT
GGCAAATGGGAAGTCACGAAGGTGTACATGCTTTGGAAGCCCTGGTAGTCGGTCTTGCTATCCATGATGA
TGATCTTTTGTATGATCGGTAGCTTCTTTTGCACGTTGAGGATCTTTTGCAGCCCTTTCTTGCTCACGAA
TACGACGGTGGGCTGGCTGATGCCCATGCTGTTCAGCAGCTCGCGCTCGTTGTAGATGTCGTTAGCTGGG
GCCACAGCCACACCGATGAACAGGGCACCCAACACGGGCATGAAGAACTGCAAGCTATTCTCGCTGCACA
CCACGATCCGATGGTTTGTATTCAGCCCATAGCGCTTCATAGCTTCTGCCAGCCGAACGCTCATCTCGAA
GTACTCGGCGTAGGTAATGTCCACCTCGATATGTGCGTCGGTAAAGGCGATGGTGCCGGGCACCAGGGCG
TAGCGCTTCATGGCTTTGTGCAGCTGCTCGCCGGCGGTCCCGTCTTCGAGTGGGTAGAATGGCGCTGGGC
CCTTCTTAATGTTTTTGGCATCTTCCATGGTGGCTTTACCAACAGTACCGGATTGCCAAGCTTCAAAATC
CCTTAACGTGAGTTTTCGTTCCACTGAGCGTCAGACCCCGTAGAAAAGATCAAAGGATCTTCTTGAGATC
CTTTTTTTCTGCGCGTAATCTGCTGCTTGCAAACAAAAAAACCACCGCTACCAGCGGTGGTTTGTTTGCC
GGATCAAGAGCTACCAACTCTTTTTCCGAAGGTAACTGGCTTCAGCAGAGCGCAGATACCAAATACTGTT
CTTCTAGTGTAGCCGTAGTTAGGCCACCACTTCAAGAACTCTGTAGCACCGCCTACATACCTCGCTCTGC
TAATCCTGTTACCAGTGGCTGCTGCCAGTGGCGATAAGTCGTGTCTTACCGGGTTGGACTCAAGACGATA
GTTACCGGATAAGGCGCAGCGGTCGGGCTGAACGGGGGGTTCGTGCACACAGCCCAGCTTGGAGCGAACG
ACCTACACCGAACTGAGATACCTACAGCGTGAGCTATGAGAAAGCGCCACGCTTCCCGAAGGGAGAAAGG
CGGACA
